Addgene plasmid #149332: pDONR223 SARS-CoV-2 ORF10wu
Purpose: Gateway-compatible Entry vector, with insert of ORF10wu gene's CDS from SARS-CoV-2 genome definition in Wu et al, Nature 2020
Depositing lab: Fritz Roth. Depositing organization: Sinai Health System. Publication: A Comprehensive, Flexible Collection of SARS-CoV-2 Coding Regions. Kim DK, Knapp JJ, Kuang D, Chawla A, Cassonnet P, Lee H, Sheykhkarimli D, Samavarchi-Tehrani P, Abdouni H, Rayhan A, Li R, Pogoutse O, Coyaud E, van der Werf S, Demeret C, Gingras AC, Taipale M, Raught B, Jacob Y, Roth FP. G3 (Bethesda). 2020 Aug 6. pii: g3.120.401554. doi: 10.1534/g3.120.401554. PubMed 32763951.
Backbone
  Vector backbone: pDONR223
  Backbone manufacturer: Rual et al, Genome Res. 14:2128-2135, 2004.
  Backbone size w/o insert (bp): 5005
  Vector type: Gateway-compatible Entry vector
Growth in bacteria
  Bacterial resistance: Spectinomycin, 50 μg/mL
  Growth temperature: 37°C
  Growth strain: DH5alpha
  Copy number: Unknown
Gene/Insert
  Gene/Insert name: ORF10wu
  Species: SARS-CoV-2 isolate Wuhan-Hu-1
  Insert size (bp): 117
  Mutation: Many synonymous changes due to codon optimization
  Entrez Gene: ORF10 (a.k.a. GU280_gp11)
  Cloning method: Gateway Cloning
  Sequencing primers: 5′ M13F; 3′ M13R
Resource information
  A portion of this plasmid was derived from a plasmid made by: Synthesized from IDT
Terms and licenses: Academic/Nonprofit Terms; Industry Terms
How to cite: pDONR223 SARS-CoV-2 ORF10wu was a gift from Fritz Roth (Addgene plasmid # 149332 ; http://n2t.net/addgene:149332 ; RRID:Addgene_149332)
