[The description below was written by a language model from this plasmid's Addgene catalogue record and pLannotate feature annotations shown in this document.]
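Description:
pDONR223 SARS-CoV-2 ORF10wu is a Gateway-compatible entry clone built on the pDONR223 backbone. It carries the coding sequence of ORF10 from SARS-CoV-2 isolate Wuhan-Hu-1, following the genome definition used in the original Wuhan-Hu-1 annotation. The 117 bp insert was made synthetically and contains many synonymous changes from codon optimization, so it encodes the viral protein but differs from the native nucleotide sequence. The plasmid is maintained in E. coli through a high-copy ColE1/pUC-type origin. It is selected with spectinomycin via the aadA (SmR) aminoglycoside adenylyltransferase gene. The fragments of a class 1 integron Pc promoter and of a gentamicin resistance gene just upstream appear to be remnants of the cassette from which that marker was derived.

In the sequenced record of about 2.9 kb, the ORF lies in the roughly 120 bp gap between two attL recombination sites. The annotation tool labels these attL3 and attL2; both are attL-type sites for the LR reaction. The record is smaller than the listed 5,005 bp empty backbone, as expected when the donor vector's counter-selection cassette is replaced by a short insert during Gateway cloning. rrnB T1 and T2 terminators sit upstream of the att-flanked region and shield it from read-through transcription. A T7 promoter lies just outside attL2, and the lacZα and lacI fragments are nonfunctional leftovers.

The vector has no annotated promoter intended for expressing the ORF in a target host. The clone is instead a source for LR Clonase transfer of ORF10 into destination vectors that supply the desired promoter, tags or host range. It belongs to a collection of SARS-CoV-2 coding regions. The record does not say whether the ORF retains a stop codon.
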