Features (pLannotate 1.2.2; 11 found; start..end, strand, type, name):
    115..142     -  terminator     rrnB T2 terminator: transcription terminator T2 from the E. coli rrnB gene
    274..317     +  terminator     rrnB T1 terminator: Escherichia coli rrnB; transcription terminator T1 from the E. coli rrnB gene
    364..400     -  CDS            lacZα (fragment): LacZα fragment of β-galactosidase; lacZ fragment
    417..512     +  protein_bind   attL3: mutant version of attL; recombination site for the Gateway® LR reaction LR Clonase™
    633..732     -  protein_bind   attL2: mutant version of attL; recombination site for the Gateway® LR reaction LR Clonase™
    750..768     -  promoter       T7 promoter: promoter for bacteriophage T7 RNA polymerase
    958..981     +  promoter       Pc promoter (fragment): intI1 (promoter lies within the coding sequence); class 1 integron promoter
   1157..1213    +  CDS            GmR (fragment): gentamycin acetyltransferase; aacC1; confers resistance to gentamycin
   1220..2011    +  CDS            SmR: aminoglycoside adenylyltransferase (Murphy, 1985); aadA; confers resistance to spectinomycin and streptomycin
   2104..2692    +  rep_origin     ori: high-copy-number ColE1/pMB1/pBR322/pUC origin of replication
   2875..60      +  CDS            lacI (fragment) (across the origin): lac repressor; lacI; The lac repressor binds to the lac operator to inhibit transcription in E. coli. This inhibition can be relieved by adding lactose or isopropyl-β-D-thiogalactopyranoside (IPTG).
>Addgene plasmid #149332 | pDONR223 SARS-CoV-2 ORF10wu | addgene full sequence | sequence record 298314 | Addgene NGS Result
TTGGCCGATTCATTAATGCAGCTGGCACGACAGGTTTCCCGACTGGAAAGCGGGCAGTGAGCGCAACGCA
ATTAATACGCGTACCGCTAGCCAGGAAGAGTTTGTAGAAACGCAAAAAGGCCATCCGTCAGGATGGCCTT
CTGCTTAGTTTGATGCCTGGCAGTTTATGGCGGGCGTCCTGCCCGCCACCCTCCGGGCCGTTGCTTCACA
ACGTTCAAATCCGCTCCCGGCGGATTTGTCCTACTCAGGAGAGCGTTCACCGACAAACAACAGATAAAAC
GAAAGGCCCAGTCTTCCGACTGAGCCTTTCGTTTTATTTGATGCCTGGCAGTTCCCTACTCTCGCGTTAA
CGCTAGCATGGATGTTTTCCCAGTCACGACGTTGTAAAACGACGGCCAGTCTTAAGCTCGGGCCCCAAAT
AATGATTTTATTTTGACTGATAGTGACCTGTTCGTTGCAACAAATTGATGAGCAATGCTTTTTTATAATG
CCAACTTTGTACAAAAAAGTTGGCATGGGCTACATCAACGTGTTCGCCTTCCCCTTCACCATCTACAGCC
TGCTGCTGTGCCGCATGAACTCCAGGAACTACATCGCTCAGGTGGACGTGGTGAACTTCAACCTGACCTA
ATACCCAACTTTCTTGTACAAAGTTGGCATTATAAGAAAGCATTGCTTATCAATTTGTTGCAACGAACAG
GTCACTATCAGTCAAAATAAAATCATTATTTGCCATCCAGCTGATATCCCCTATAGTGAGTCGTATTACA
TGGTCATAGCTGTTTCCTGGCAGCTCTGGCCCGTGTCTCAAAATCTCTGATGTTACATTGCACAAGATAA
AAATATATCATCATGCCTCCTCTAGACCAGCCAGGACAGAAATGCCTCGACTTCGCTGCTACCCAAGGTT
GCCGGGTGACGCACACCGTGGAAACGGATGAAGGCACGAACCCAGTGGACATAAGCCTGTTCGGTTCGTA
AGCTGTAATGCAAGTAGCGTATGCGCTCACGCAACTGGTCCAGAACCTTGACCGAACGCAGCGGTGGTAA
CGGCGCAGTGGCGGTTTTCATGGCTTGTTATGACTGTTTTTTTGGGGTACAGTCTATGCCTCGGGCATCC
AAGCAGCAAGCGCGTTACGCCGTGGGTCGATGTTTGATGTTATGGAGCAGCAACGATGTTACGCAGCAGG
GCAGTCGCCCTAAAACAAAGTTAAACATTATGAGGGAAGCGGTGATCGCCGAAGTATCGACTCAACTATC
AGAGGTAGTTGGCGTCATCGAGCGCCATCTCGAACCGACGTTGCTGGCCGTACATTTGTACGGCTCCGCA
GTGGATGGCGGCCTGAAGCCACACAGTGATATTGATTTGCTGGTTACGGTGACCGTAAGGCTTGATGAAA
CAACGCGGCGAGCTTTGATCAACGACCTTTTGGAAACTTCGGCTTCCCCTGGAGAGAGCGAGATTCTCCG
CGCTGTAGAAGTCACCATTGTTGTGCACGACGACATCATTCCGTGGCGTTATCCAGCTAAGCGCGAACTG
CAATTTGGAGAATGGCAGCGCAATGACATTCTTGCAGGTATCTTCGAGCCAGCCACGATCGACATTGATC
TGGCTATCTTGCTGACAAAAGCAAGAGAACATAGCGTTGCCTTGGTAGGTCCAGCGGCGGAGGAACTCTT
TGATCCGGTTCCTGAACAGGATCTATTTGAGGCGCTAAATGAAACCTTAACGCTATGGAACTCGCCGCCC
GACTGGGCTGGCGATGAGCGAAATGTAGTGCTTACGTTGTCCCGCATTTGGTACAGCGCAGTAACCGGCA
AAATCGCGCCGAAGGATGTCGCTGCCGACTGGGCAATGGAGCGCCTGCCGGCCCAGTATCAGCCCGTCAT
ACTTGAAGCTAGACAGGCTTATCTTGGACAAGAAGAAGATCGCTTGGCCTCGCGCGCAGATCAGTTGGAA
GAATTTGTCCACTACGTGAAAGGCGAGATCACCAAGGTAGTCGGCAAATAACCCTCGAGCCACCCATGAC
CAAAATCCCTTAACGTGAGTTACGCGTCGTTCCACTGAGCGTCAGACCCCGTAGAAAAGATCAAAGGATC
TTCTTGAGATCCTTTTTTTCTGCGCGTAATCTGCTGCTTGCAAACAAAAAAACCACCGCTACCAGCGGTG
GTTTGTTTGCCGGATCAAGAGCTACCAACTCTTTTTCCGAAGGTAACTGGCTTCAGCAGAGCGCAGATAC
CAAATACTGTTCTTCTAGTGTAGCCGTAGTTAGGCCACCACTTCAAGAACTCTGTAGCACCGCCTACATA
CCTCGCTCTGCTAATCCTGTTACCAGTGGCTGCTGCCAGTGGCGATAAGTCGTGTCTTACCGGGTTGGAC
TCAAGACGATAGTTACCGGATAAGGCGCAGCGGTCGGGCTGAACGGGGGGTTCGTGCACACAGCCCAGCT
TGGAGCGAACGACCTACACCGAACTGAGATACCTACAGCGTGAGCTATGAGAAAGCGCCACGCTTCCCGA
AGGGAGAAAGGCGGACAGGTATCCGGTAAGCGGCAGGGTCGGAACAGGAGAGCGCACGAGGGAGCTTCCA
GGGGGAAACGCCTGGTATCTTTATAGTCCTGTCGGGTTTCGCCACCTCTGACTTGAGCGTCGATTTTTGT
GATGCTCGTCAGGGGGGCGGAGCCTATGGAAAAACGCCAGCAACGCGGCCTTTTTACGGTTCCTGGCCTT
TTGCTGGCCTTTTGCTCACATGTTCTTTCCTGCGTTATCCCCTGATTCTGTGGATAACCGTATTACCGCC
TTTGAGTGAGCTGATACCGCTCGCCGCAGCCGAACGACCGAGCGCAGCGAGTCAGTGAGCGAGGAAGCGG
AAGAGCGCCCAATACGCAAACCGCCTCTCCCCGCGCG
