>Addgene plasmid #149332 | pDONR223 SARS-CoV-2 ORF10wu | depositor partial sequence | sequence record 291939 | Inserted CDS with stop codon
ATGGGCTACATCAACGTGTTCGCCTTCCCCTTCACCATCTACAGCCTGCTGCTGTGCCGCATGAACTCCA
GGAACTACATCGCTCAGGTGGACGTGGTGAACTTCAACCTGACCTAA
